Addgene plasmid #75739: PIK3C2G gRNA (BRDN0001148187)
Purpose: 3rd generation lentiviral gRNA plasmid targeting human PIK3C2G
Depositing lab: John Doench & David Root. Depositing organization: Broad Institute. Publication: Optimized sgRNA design to maximize activity and minimize off-target effects of CRISPR-Cas9. Doench JG, Fusi N, Sullender M, Hegde M, Vaimberg EW, Donovan KF, Smith I, Tothova Z, Wilen C, Orchard R, Virgin HW, Listgarten J, Root DE. Nat Biotechnol. 2016 Jan 18. doi: 10.1038/nbt.3437. PubMed 26780180.
Backbone
  Vector backbone: lentiGuide-Puro
  Backbone manufacturer: Zhang Lab (Addgene plasmid # 52963)
  Vector type: Mammalian Expression, Lentiviral, CRISPR
  Selectable markers: Puromycin
Growth in bacteria
  Bacterial resistance: Ampicillin, 100 μg/mL
  Growth temperature: 37°C
  Growth strain: DH5alpha
  Copy number: High Copy
Gene/Insert
  Gene/Insert name: PIK3C2G (alt names: PIK3C2G; NM_001288772.1)
  gRNA/shRNA sequence: TACATGGCAGAAGAATATAG
  Species: H. sapiens (human)
  Entrez Gene: PIK3C2G (a.k.a. PI3K-C2-gamma, PI3K-C2GAMMA)
  Promoter: hU6
  Cloning method: Unknown
  Sequencing primers: 5′ U6-F; 3′ pS2-R
Terms and licenses: Academic/Nonprofit Terms; Industry Terms: Not Available to Industry
Depositor comments: The gRNA was designed to target the following Genbank reference sequence(s): NM_001288772.1,NM_001288774.1,NM_004570.5. Note that this plasmid does NOT contain Cas9. It should be used in conjunction with lentiCas9-Blast (Addgene #52962) or otherwise with cell lines already expressing Cas9. Browse the full kinome gRNA library at http://www.addgene.org/pooled-library/broadgpp-human-kinome/ or visit http://www.broadinstitute.org/rnai/public/ for detailed protocols and information.
How to cite: PIK3C2G gRNA (BRDN0001148187) was a gift from John Doench & David Root (Addgene plasmid # 75739 ; http://n2t.net/addgene:75739 ; RRID:Addgene_75739)
