[The description below was written by a language model from this plasmid's Addgene catalogue record and pLannotate feature annotations shown in this document.]
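Description:
PIK3C2G gRNA (BRDN0001148187) is a third-generation lentiviral CRISPR guide plasmid built on the lentiGuide-Puro backbone, carrying a single guide RNA directed against human PIK3C2G, which encodes the class II phosphoinositide 3-kinase PI3K-C2-gamma. The guide was designed against several reference transcripts of the gene and belongs to a human kinome gRNA collection. In bacteria the plasmid is maintained at high copy through a ColE1/pUC-type origin and selected with ampicillin via the β-lactamase gene. An f1 origin, an SV40 origin and poly(A) signal, and remnants of lac and T7/T3 cloning-vector elements are also present in the roughly 8.3 kb backbone.

The lentiviral transfer cassette begins with an RSV promoter fused to a truncated HIV-1 5' LTR, which makes genomic RNA production Tat-independent. This is followed by the Ψ packaging signal with a partial gag sequence, the Rev response element for nuclear export of the unspliced genome, and a cPPT/CTS that aids nuclear import. It ends in a self-inactivating ΔU3 3' LTR. Within this unit, a human U6 RNA polymerase III promoter drives the targeting spacer fused to the Streptococcus pyogenes Cas9 guide scaffold. A separate EF-1α core promoter with its intron A drives puromycin N-acetyltransferase, whose expression is enhanced by a downstream WPRE and which allows selection of transduced mammalian cells.

The plasmid does not encode Cas9, so it is meant to be used alongside a separate Cas9 lentiviral vector or in cells that already express Cas9. Its typical use is Cas9-mediated disruption of PIK3C2G in human cells.
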