Features (pLannotate 1.2.2; 29 found; start..end, strand, type, name):
     14..80      +  CDS            small t antigen (fragment): SV40 (simian virus 40) small t antigen
    106..317     +  promoter       EF-1α core promoter: core promoter for human elongation factor EF-1α
    318..1256    +  intron         EF-1α intron A: intron upstream of the start codon of human EF-1α
   1278..1877    +  CDS            PuroR (fragment): puromycin N-acetyltransferase; pac from Streptomyces; confers resistance to puromycin
   1893..2481    +  misc_feature   WPRE: woodchuck hepatitis virus posttranscriptional regulatory element
   2532..2551    +  misc_feature   cPPT/CTS (fragment): central polypurine tract and central termination sequence of HIV-1
   2553..2786    +  LTR            3' LTR (ΔU3): self-inactivating 3' long terminal repeat (LTR) from HIV-1
   2864..2985    +  polyA_signal   SV40 poly(A) signal: SV40 polyadenylation signal
   3025..3160    +  rep_origin     SV40 ori: SV40 origin of replication
   3181..3199    -  promoter       T7 promoter: promoter for bacteriophage T7 RNA polymerase
   3207..3362    +  CDS            lacZα (fragment): LacZα fragment of β-galactosidase; lacZ fragment
   3367..3795    +  rep_origin     f1 ori (sequence partly withheld): f1 bacteriophage origin of replication; arrow indicates direction of (+) strand synthesis
   3848..3952    +  promoter       AmpR promoter: bla
   3953..4813    +  CDS            AmpR: β-lactamase; bla; confers resistance to ampicillin, carbenicillin, and related antibiotics
   4984..5572    +  rep_origin     ori: high-copy-number ColE1/pMB1/pBR322/pUC origin of replication
   5755..5847    +  CDS            lacI (fragment): lac repressor; lacI; The lac repressor binds to the lac operator to inhibit transcription in E. coli. This inhibition can be relieved by adding lactose or isopropyl-β-D-thiogalactopyranoside (IPTG).
   5860..5881    +  protein_bind   CAP binding site: CAP binding activates transcription in the presence of cAMP. E. coli catabolite activator protein
   5896..5926    +  promoter       lac promoter: promoter for the E. coli lac operon
   5934..5950    +  protein_bind   lac operator: The lac repressor binds to the lac operator to inhibit transcription in E. coli. This inhibition can be relieved by adding lactose or isopropyl-β-D-thiogalactopyranoside (IPTG). lac repressor encoded by lacI
   5995..6013    +  promoter       T3 promoter: promoter for bacteriophage T3 RNA polymerase
   6041..6267    +  promoter       RSV promoter: Rous sarcoma virus enhancer/promoter
   6268..6448    +  LTR            5' LTR (truncated): truncated 5' long terminal repeat (LTR) from HIV-1
   6495..6620    +  misc_feature   HIV-1 Ψ: packaging signal of human immunodeficiency virus type 1
   6604..6967    +  CDS            HIV-1 gag (fragment): gag protein from human immunodeficiency virus 1; gag
   7113..7346    +  misc_feature   RRE: The Rev response element (RRE) of HIV-1 allows for Rev-dependent mRNA export from the nucleus to the cytoplasm.
   7723..7749    +  CDS            Rev (fragment): human immunodeficiency virus 1 (HIV-1) Rev protein; rev; enhances nuclear export of unspliced and incompletely spliced viral mRNAs
   7753..7993    +  promoter       U6 promoter: RNA polymerase III promoter for human U6 snRNA
   8023..8098    +  misc_RNA       gRNA scaffold: guide RNA scaffold for the Streptococcus pyogenes CRISPR/Cas9 system
   8154..8271    +  misc_feature   cPPT/CTS: central polypurine tract and central termination sequence of HIV-1
>Addgene plasmid #75739 | PIK3C2G gRNA (BRDN0001148187) | addgene full sequence | sequence record 184472 | Addgene Assembled Sequence
CCCGGGTGCAAAGATGGATAAAGTTTTAAACAGAGAGGAATCTTTGCAGCTAATGGACCTTCTAGGTCTT
GAAAGGAGTGGGAATTGGCTCCGGTGCCCGTCAGTGGGCAGAGCGCACATCGCCCACAGTCCCCGAGAAG
TTGGGGGGAGGGGTCGGCAATTGATCCGGTGCCTAGAGAAGGTGGCGCGGGGTAAACTGGGAAAGTGATG
TCGTGTACTGGCTCCGCCTTTTTCCCGAGGGTGGGGGAGAACCGTATATAAGTGCAGTAGTCGCCGTGAA
CGTTCTTTTTCGCAACGGGTTTGCCGCCAGAACACAGGTAAGTGCCGTGTGTGGTTCCCGCGGGCCTGGC
CTCTTTACGGGTTATGGCCCTTGCGTGCCTTGAATTACTTCCACCTGGCTGCAGTACGTGATTCTTGATC
CCGAGCTTCGGGTTGGAAGTGGGTGGGAGAGTTCGAGGCCTTGCGCTTAAGGAGCCCCTTCGCCTCGTGC
TTGAGTTGAGGCCTGGCCTGGGCGCTGGGGCCGCCGCGTGCGAATCTGGTGGCACCTTCGCGCCTGTCTC
GCTGCTTTCGATAAGTCTCTAGCCATTTAAAATTTTTGATGACCTGCTGCGACGCTTTTTTTCTGGCAAG
ATAGTCTTGTAAATGCGGGCCAAGATCTGCACACTGGTATTTCGGTTTTTGGGGCCGCGGGCGGCGACGG
GGCCCGTGCGTCCCAGCGCACATGTTCGGCGAGGCGGGGCCTGCGAGCGCGGCCACCGAGAATCGGACGG
GGGTAGTCTCAAGCTGGCCGGCCTGCTCTGGTGCCTGGCCTCGCGCCGCCGTGTATCGCCCCGCCCTGGG
CGGCAAGGCTGGCCCGGTCGGCACCAGTTGCGTGAGCGGAAAGATGGCCGCTTCCCGGCCCTGCTGCAGG
GAGCTCAAAATGGAGGACGCGGCGCTCGGGAGAGCGGGCGGGTGAGTCACCCACACAAAGGAAAAGGGCC
TTTCCGTCCTCAGCCGTCGCTTCATGTGACTCCACGGAGTACCGGGCGCCGTCCAGGCACCTCGATTAGT
TCTCGAGCTTTTGGAGTACGTCGTCTTTAGGTTGGGGGGAGGGGTTTTATGCGATGGAGTTTCCCCACAC
TGAGTGGGTGGAGACTGAAGTTAGGCCAGCTTGGCACTTGATGTAATTCTCCTTGGAATTTGCCCTTTTT
GAGTTTGGATCTTGGTTCATTCTCAAGCCTCAGACAGTGGTTCAAAGTTTTTTTCTTCCATTTCAGGTGT
CGTGACGTACGGCCACCATGACCGAGTACAAGCCCACGGTGCGCCTCGCCACCCGCGACGACGTCCCCAG
GGCCGTACGCACCCTCGCCGCCGCGTTCGCCGACTACCCCGCCACGCGCCACACCGTCGATCCGGACCGC
CACATCGAGCGGGTCACCGAGCTGCAAGAACTCTTCCTCACGCGCGTCGGGCTCGACATCGGCAAGGTGT
GGGTCGCGGACGACGGCGCCGCCGTGGCGGTCTGGACCACGCCGGAGAGCGTCGAAGCGGGGGCGGTGTT
CGCCGAGATCGGCCCGCGCATGGCCGAGTTGAGCGGTTCCCGGCTGGCCGCGCAGCAACAGATGGAAGGC
CTCCTGGCGCCGCACCGGCCCAAGGAGCCCGCGTGGTTCCTGGCCACCGTCGGAGTCTCGCCCGACCACC
AGGGCAAGGGTCTGGGCAGCGCCGTCGTGCTCCCCGGAGTGGAGGCGGCCGAGCGCGCCGGGGTGCCCGC
CTTCCTGGAGACCTCCGCGCCCCGCAACCTCCCCTTCTACGAGCGGCTCGGCTTCACCGTCACCGCCGAC
GTCGAGGTGCCCGAAGGACCGCGCACCTGGTGCATGACCCGCAAGCCCGGTGCCTGAACGCGTTAAGTCG
ACAATCAACCTCTGGATTACAAAATTTGTGAAAGATTGACTGGTATTCTTAACTATGTTGCTCCTTTTAC
GCTATGTGGATACGCTGCTTTAATGCCTTTGTATCATGCTATTGCTTCCCGTATGGCTTTCATTTTCTCC
TCCTTGTATAAATCCTGGTTGCTGTCTCTTTATGAGGAGTTGTGGCCCGTTGTCAGGCAACGTGGCGTGG
TGTGCACTGTGTTTGCTGACGCAACCCCCACTGGTTGGGGCATTGCCACCACCTGTCAGCTCCTTTCCGG
GACTTTCGCTTTCCCCCTCCCTATTGCCACGGCGGAACTCATCGCCGCCTGCCTTGCCCGCTGCTGGACA
GGGGCTCGGCTGTTGGGCACTGACAATTCCGTGGTGTTGTCGGGGAAATCATCGTCCTTTCCTTGGCTGC
TCGCCTGTGTTGCCACCTGGATTCTGCGCGGGACGTCCTTCTGCTACGTCCCTTCGGCCCTCAATCCAGC
GGACCTTCCTTCCCGCGGCCTGCTGCCGGCTCTGCGGCCTCTTCCGCGTCTTCGCCTTCGCCCTCAGACG
AGTCGGATCTCCCTTTGGGCCGCCTCCCCGCGTCGACTTTAAGACCAATGACTTACAAGGCAGCTGTAGA
TCTTAGCCACTTTTTAAAAGAAAAGGGGGGACTGGAAGGGCTAATTCACTCCCAACGAAGACAAGATCTG
CTTTTTGCTTGTACTGGGTCTCTCTGGTTAGACCAGATCTGAGCCTGGGAGCTCTCTGGCTAACTAGGGA
ACCCACTGCTTAAGCCTCAATAAAGCTTGCCTTGAGTGCTTCAAGTAGTGTGTGCCCGTCTGTTGTGTGA
CTCTGGTAACTAGAGATCCCTCAGACCCTTTTAGTCAGTGTGGAAAATCTCTAGCAGTACGTATAGTAGT
TCATGTCATCTTATTATTCAGTATTTATAACTTGCAAAGAAATGAATATCAGAGAGTGAGAGGAACTTGT
TTATTGCAGCTTATAATGGTTACAAATAAAGCAATAGCATCACAAATTTCACAAATAAAGCATTTTTTTC
ACTGCATTCTAGTTGTGGTTTGTCCAAACTCATCAATGTATCTTATCATGTCTGGCTCTAGCTATCCCGC
CCCTAACTCCGCCCATCCCGCCCCTAACTCCGCCCAGTTCCGCCCATTCTCCGCCCCATGGCTGACTAAT
TTTTTTTATTTATGCAGAGGCCGAGGCCGCCTCGGCCTCTGAGCTATTCCAGAAGTAGTGAGGAGGCTTT
TTTGGAGGCCTAGGGACGTACCCAATTCGCCCTATAGTGAGTCGTATTACGCGCGCTCACTGGCCGTCGT
TTTACAACGTCGTGACTGGGAAAACCCTGGCGTTACCCAACTTAATCGCCTTGCAGCACATCCCCCTTTC
GCCAGCTGGCGTAATAGCGAAGAGGCCCGCACCGATCGCCCTTCCCAACAGTTGCGCAGCCTGAATGGCG
AATGGG
[124 nt withheld, positions 3367-3490]
C
[91 nt withheld, positions 3492-3582]
A
[49 nt withheld, positions 3584-3632]
CCTTTGACGTTGGAGTCCACGTTCTTT
[37 nt withheld, positions 3660-3696]
ACCCTATCTCGGTCTATTCTTTTGATTTATAAGGGATTTTGCCGATTTCGGCCTATTGGTTAAAAAATGA
GCTGATTTAACAAAAATTTAACGCGAATTTTAACAAAATATTAACGCTTACAATTTAGGTGGCACTTTTC
GGGGAAATGTGCGCGGAACCCCTATTTGTTTATTTTTCTAAATACATTCAAATATGTATCCGCTCATGAG
ACAATAACCCTGATAAATGCTTCAATAATATTGAAAAAGGAAGAGTATGAGTATTCAACATTTCCGTGTC
GCCCTTATTCCCTTTTTTGCGGCATTTTGCCTTCCTGTTTTTGCTCACCCAGAAACGCTGGTGAAAGTAA
AAGATGCTGAAGATCAGTTGGGTGCACGAGTGGGTTACATCGAACTGGATCTCAACAGCGGTAAGATCCT
TGAGAGTTTTCGCCCCGAAGAACGTTTTCCAATGATGAGCACTTTTAAAGTTCTGCTATGTGGCGCGGTA
TTATCCCGTATTGACGCCGGGCAAGAGCAACTCGGTCGCCGCATACACTATTCTCAGAATGACTTGGTTG
AGTACTCACCAGTCACAGAAAAGCATCTTACGGATGGCATGACAGTAAGAGAATTATGCAGTGCTGCCAT
AACCATGAGTGATAACACTGCGGCCAACTTACTTCTGACAACGATCGGAGGACCGAAGGAGCTAACCGCT
TTTTTGCACAACATGGGGGATCATGTAACTCGCCTTGATCGTTGGGAACCGGAGCTGAATGAAGCCATAC
CAAACGACGAGCGTGACACCACGATGCCTGTAGCAATGGCAACAACGTTGCGCAAACTATTAACTGGCGA
ACTACTTACTCTAGCTTCCCGGCAACAATTAATAGACTGGATGGAGGCGGATAAAGTTGCAGGACCACTT
CTGCGCTCGGCCCTTCCGGCTGGCTGGTTTATTGCTGATAAATCTGGAGCCGGTGAGCGTGGGTCTCGCG
GTATCATTGCAGCACTGGGGCCAGATGGTAAGCCCTCCCGTATCGTAGTTATCTACACGACGGGGAGTCA
GGCAACTATGGATGAACGAAATAGACAGATCGCTGAGATAGGTGCCTCACTGATTAAGCATTGGTAACTG
TCAGACCAAGTTTACTCATATATACTTTAGATTGATTTAAAACTTCATTTTTAATTTAAAAGGATCTAGG
TGAAGATCCTTTTTGATAATCTCATGACCAAAATCCCTTAACGTGAGTTTTCGTTCCACTGAGCGTCAGA
CCCCGTAGAAAAGATCAAAGGATCTTCTTGAGATCCTTTTTTTCTGCGCGTAATCTGCTGCTTGCAAACA
AAAAAACCACCGCTACCAGCGGTGGTTTGTTTGCCGGATCAAGAGCTACCAACTCTTTTTCCGAAGGTAA
CTGGCTTCAGCAGAGCGCAGATACCAAATACTGTTCTTCTAGTGTAGCCGTAGTTAGGCCACCACTTCAA
GAACTCTGTAGCACCGCCTACATACCTCGCTCTGCTAATCCTGTTACCAGTGGCTGCTGCCAGTGGCGAT
AAGTCGTGTCTTACCGGGTTGGACTCAAGACGATAGTTACCGGATAAGGCGCAGCGGTCGGGCTGAACGG
GGGGTTCGTGCACACAGCCCAGCTTGGAGCGAACGACCTACACCGAACTGAGATACCTACAGCGTGAGCT
ATGAGAAAGCGCCACGCTTCCCGAAGGGAGAAAGGCGGACAGGTATCCGGTAAGCGGCAGGGTCGGAACA
GGAGAGCGCACGAGGGAGCTTCCAGGGGGAAACGCCTGGTATCTTTATAGTCCTGTCGGGTTTCGCCACC
TCTGACTTGAGCGTCGATTTTTGTGATGCTCGTCAGGGGGGCGGAGCCTATGGAAAAACGCCAGCAACGC
GGCCTTTTTACGGTTCCTGGCCTTTTGCTGGCCTTTTGCTCACATGTTCTTTCCTGCGTTATCCCCTGAT
TCTGTGGATAACCGTATTACCGCCTTTGAGTGAGCTGATACCGCTCGCCGCAGCCGAACGACCGAGCGCA
GCGAGTCAGTGAGCGAGGAAGCGGAAGAGCGCCCAATACGCAAACCGCCTCTCCCCGCGCGTTGGCCGAT
TCATTAATGCAGCTGGCACGACAGGTTTCCCGACTGGAAAGCGGGCAGTGAGCGCAACGCAATTAATGTG
AGTTAGCTCACTCATTAGGCACCCCAGGCTTTACACTTTATGCTTCCGGCTCGTATGTTGTGTGGAATTG
TGAGCGGATAACAATTTCACACAGGAAACAGCTATGACCATGATTACGCCAAGCGCGCAATTAACCCTCA
CTAAAGGGAACAAAAGCTGGAGCTGCAAGCTTAATGTAGTCTTATGCAATACTCTTGTAGTCTTGCAACA
TGGTAACGATGAGTTAGCAACATGCCTTACAAGGAGAGAAAAAGCACCGTGCATGCCGATTGGTGGAAGT
AAGGTGGTACGATCGTGCCTTATTAGGAAGGCAACAGACGGGTCTGACATGGATTGGACGAACCACTGAA
TTGCCGCATTGCAGAGATATTGTATTTAAGTGCCTAGCTCGATACATAAACGGGTCTCTCTGGTTAGACC
AGATCTGAGCCTGGGAGCTCTCTGGCTAACTAGGGAACCCACTGCTTAAGCCTCAATAAAGCTTGCCTTG
AGTGCTTCAAGTAGTGTGTGCCCGTCTGTTGTGTGACTCTGGTAACTAGAGATCCCTCAGACCCTTTTAG
TCAGTGTGGAAAATCTCTAGCAGTGGCGCCCGAACAGGGACTTGAAAGCGAAAGGGAAACCAGAGGAGCT
CTCTCGACGCAGGACTCGGCTTGCTGAAGCGCGCACGGCAAGAGGCGAGGGGCGGCGACTGGTGAGTACG
CCAAAAATTTTGACTAGCGGAGGCTAGAAGGAGAGAGATGGGTGCGAGAGCGTCAGTATTAAGCGGGGGA
GAATTAGATCGCGATGGGAAAAAATTCGGTTAAGGCCAGGGGGAAAGAAAAAATATAAATTAAAACATAT
AGTATGGGCAAGCAGGGAGCTAGAACGATTCGCAGTTAATCCTGGCCTGTTAGAAACATCAGAAGGCTGT
AGACAAATACTGGGACAGCTACAACCATCCCTTCAGACAGGATCAGAAGAACTTAGATCATTATATAATA
CAGTAGCAACCCTCTATTGTGTGCATCAAAGGATAGAGATAAAAGACACCAAGGAAGCTTTAGACAAGAT
AGAGGAAGAGCAAAACAAAAGTAAGACCACCGCACAGCAAGCGGCCGCTGATCTTCAGACCTGGAGGAGG
AGATATGAGGGACAATTGGAGAAGTGAATTATATAAATATAAAGTAGTAAAAATTGAACCATTAGGAGTA
GCACCCACCAAGGCAAAGAGAAGAGTGGTGCAGAGAGAAAAAAGAGCAGTGGGAATAGGAGCTTTGTTCC
TTGGGTTCTTGGGAGCAGCAGGAAGCACTATGGGCGCAGCGTCAATGACGCTGACGGTACAGGCCAGACA
ATTATTGTCTGGTATAGTGCAGCAGCAGAACAATTTGCTGAGGGCTATTGAGGCGCAACAGCATCTGTTG
CAACTCACAGTCTGGGGCATCAAGCAGCTCCAGGCAAGAATCCTGGCTGTGGAAAGATACCTAAAGGATC
AACAGCTCCTGGGGATTTGGGGTTGCTCTGGAAAACTCATTTGCACCACTGCTGTGCCTTGGAATGCTAG
TTGGAGTAATAAATCTCTGGAACAGATTTGGAATCACACGACCTGGATGGAGTGGGACAGAGAAATTAAC
AATTACACAAGCTTAATACACTCCTTAATTGAAGAATCGCAAAACCAGCAAGAAAAGAATGAACAAGAAT
TATTGGAATTAGATAAATGGGCAAGTTTGTGGAATTGGTTTAACATAACAAATTGGCTGTGGTATATAAA
ATTATTCATAATGATAGTAGGAGGCTTGGTAGGTTTAAGAATAGTTTTTGCTGTACTTTCTATAGTGAAT
AGAGTTAGGCAGGGATATTCACCATTATCGTTTCAGACCCACCTCCCAACCCCGAGGGGACCCAGAGAGG
GCCTATTTCCCATGATTCCTTCATATTTGCATATACGATACAAGGCTGTTAGAGAGATAATTAGAATTAA
TTTGACTGTAAACACAAAGATATTAGTACAAAATACGTGACGTAGAAAGTAATAATTTCTTGGGTAGTTT
GCAGTTTTAAAATTATGTTTTAAAATGGACTATCATATGCTTACCGTAACTTGAAAGTATTTCGATTTCT
TGGCTTTATATATCTTGTGGAAAGGACGAAACACCGTACATGGCAGAAGAATATAGGTTTTAGAGCTAGA
AATAGCAAGTTAAAATAAGGCTAGTCCGTTATCAACTTGAAAAAGTGGCACCGAGTCGGTGCTTTTTTAA
GCTTGGCGTAACTAGATCTTGAGACAAATGGCAGTATTCATCCACAATTTTAAAAGAAAAGGGGGGATTG
GGGGGTACAGTGCAGGGGAAAGAATAGTAGACATAATAGCAACAGACATACAAACTAAAGAATTACAAAA
ACAAATTACAAAAATTCAAAATTTTCGGGTTTATTACAGGGACAGCAGAGATCCACTTTGGCGCCGGCTC
GAGGGGG
