>Addgene plasmid #75739 | PIK3C2G gRNA (BRDN0001148187) | depositor partial sequence | sequence record 143199 | Target Sequence
TACATGGCAGAAGAATATAG
