>Addgene plasmid #75739 | PIK3C2G gRNA (BRDN0001148187) | addgene partial sequence | sequence record 184471 | hU6-F
ACGTGACGTAGAAAGTAATAATTTCTTGGGTAGTTTGCAGTTTTAAAATTATGTTTTAAAATGGACTATC
ATATGCTTACCGTAACTTGAAAGTATTTCGATTTCTTGGCTTTATATATCTTGTGGAAAGGACGAAACAC
CGTACATGGCAGAAGAATATAGGTTTTAGAGCTAGAAATAGCAAGTTAAAATAAGGCTAGTCCGTTATCA
ACTTGAAAAAGTGGCACCGAGTCGGTGCTTTTTTAAGCTTGGCGTAACTAGATCTTGAGACAAATGGCAG
TATTCATCCACAATTTTAAAAGAAAAGGGGGGATTGGGGGGTACAGTGCAGGGGAAAGAATAGTAGACAT
AATAGCAACAGACATACAAACTAAAGAATTACAAAAACAAATTACAAAAATTCAAAATTTTCGGGTTTAT
TACAGGGACAGCAGAGATCCACTTTGGCGCCGGCTCGAGGGGGCCCGGGTGCAAAGATGGATAAAGTTTT
AAACAGAGAGGAATCTTTGCAGCTAATGGACCTTCTAGGTCTTGAAAGGAGTGGGAATTGGCTCCGGTGC
CCGTCAGTGG
